>Addgene plasmid #179660 | CMVTO-nTVMVP-AP4-tevs-P3-tevs-cTVMVPmut | addgene full sequence | sequence record 355713 | Addgene NGS Result
TGCGGTGGGCTCTATGGAGATCTATCGATGTTCTGGGGATGCGGTGGGCTCTATGGCTTCTGAGGCGGAA
AGAACCAGCTGGGGCTCTAGGGGGTATCCCC
[124 nt withheld, positions 102-225]
C
[91 nt withheld, positions 227-317]
AGGGTGATGGTTCACGTACCTAGAAGTTCCTATTCCGAAGTTCCTATTCTCTAGAAAGTATAGGAACTTC
CTTGGCCAAAAAGCCTGAACTCACCGCGACGTCTGTCGAGAAGTTTCTGATCGAAAAGTTCGACAGCGTC
TCCGACCTGATGCAGCTCTCGGAGGGCGAAGAATCTCGTGCTTTCAGCTTCGATGTAGGAGGGCGTGGAT
ATGTCCTGCGGGTAAATAGCTGCGCCGATGGTTTCTACAAAGATCGTTATGTTTATCGGCACTTTGCATC
GGCCGCGCTCCCGATTCCGGAAGTGCTTGACATTGGGGAATTCAGCGAGAGCCTGACCTATTGCATCTCC
CGCCGTGCACAGGGTGTCACGTTGCAAGACCTGCCTGAAACCGAACTGCCCGCTGTTCTGCAGCCGGTCG
CGGAGGCCATGGATGCGATCGCTGCGGCCGATCTTAGCCAGACGAGCGGGTTCGGCCCATTCGGACCGCA
AGGAATCGGTCAATACACTACATGGCGTGATTTCATATGCGCGATTGCTGATCCCCATGTGTATCACTGG
CAAACTGTGATGGACGACACCGTCAGTGCGTCCGTCGCGCAGGCTCTCGATGAGCTGATGCTTTGGGCCG
AGGACTGCCCCGAAGTCCGGCACCTCGTGCACGCGGATTTCGGCTCCAACAATGTCCTGACGGACAATGG
CCGCATAACAGCGGTCATTGACTGGAGCGAGGCGATGTTCGGGGATTCCCAATACGAGGTCGCCAACATC
TTCTTCTGGAGGCCGTGGTTGGCTTGTATGGAGCAGCAGACGCGCTACTTCGAGCGGAGGCATCCGGAGC
TTGCAGGATCGCCGCGGCTCCGGGCGTATATGCTCCGCATTGGTCTTGACCAACTCTATCAGAGCTTGGT
TGACGGCAATTTCGATGATGCAGCTTGGGCGCAGGGTCGATGCGACGCAATCGTCCGATCCGGAGCCGGG
ACTGTCGGGCGTACACAAATCGCCCGCAGAAGCGCGGCCGTCTGGACCGATGGCTGTGTAGAAGTACTCG
CCGATAGTGGAAACCGACGCCCCAGCACTCGTCCGAGGGCAAAGGAATAGCACGTACTACGAGATTTCGA
TTCCACCGCCGCCTTCTATGAAAGGTTGGGCTTCGGAATCGTTTTCCGGGACGCCGGCTGGATGATCCTC
CAGCGCGGGGATCTCATGCTGGAGTTCTTCGCCCACCCCAACTTGTTTATTGCAGCTTATAATGGTTACA
AATAAAGCAATAGCATCACAAATTTCACAAATAAAGCATTTTTTTCACTGCATTCTAGTTGTGGTTTGTC
CAAACTCATCAATGTATCTTATCATGTCTGTATACCGTCGACCTCTAGCTAGAGCTTGGCGTAATCATGG
TCATAGCTGTTTCCTGTGTGAAATTGTTATCCGCTCACAATTCCACACAACATACGAGCCGGAAGCATAA
AGTGTAAAGCCTGGGGTGCCTAATGAGTGAGCTAACTCACATTAATTGCGTTGCGCTCACTGCCCGCTTT
CCAGTCGGGAAACCTGTCGTGCCAGCTGCATTAATGAATCGGCCAACGCGCGGGGAGAGGCGGTTTGCGT
ATTGGGCGCTCTTCCGCTTCCTCGCTCACTGACTCGCTGCGCTCGGTCGTTCGGCTGCGGCGAGCGGTAT
CAGCTCACTCAAAGGCGGTAATACGGTTATCCACAGAATCAGGGGATAACGCAGGAAAGAACATGTGAGC
AAAAGGCCAGCAAAAGGCCAGGAACCGTAAAAAGGCCGCGTTGCTGGCGTTTTTCCATAGGCTCCGCCCC
CCTGACGAGCATCACAAAAATCGACGCTCAAGTCAGAGGTGGCGAAACCCGACAGGACTATAAAGATACC
AGGCGTTTCCCCCTGGAAGCTCCCTCGTGCGCTCTCCTGTTCCGACCCTGCCGCTTACCGGATACCTGTC
CGCCTTTCTCCCTTCGGGAAGCGTGGCGCTTTCTCATAGCTCACGCTGTAGGTATCTCAGTTCGGTGTAG
GTCGTTCGCTCCAAGCTGGGCTGTGTGCACGAACCCCCCGTTCAGCCCGACCGCTGCGCCTTATCCGGTA
ACTATCGTCTTGAGTCCAACCCGGTAAGACACGACTTATCGCCACTGGCAGCAGCCACTGGTAACAGGAT
TAGCAGAGCGAGGTATGTAGGCGGTGCTACAGAGTTCTTGAAGTGGTGGCCTAACTACGGCTACACTAGA
AGAACAGTATTTGGTATCTGCGCTCTGCTGAAGCCAGTTACCTTCGGAAAAAGAGTTGGTAGCTCTTGAT
CCGGCAAACAAACCACCGCTGGTAGCGGTGGTTTTTTTGTTTGCAAGCAGCAGATTACGCGCAGAAAAAA
AGGATCTCAAGAAGATCCTTTGATCTTTTCTACGGGGTCTGACGCTCAGTGGAACGAAAACTCACGTTAA
GGGATTTTGGTCATGAGATTATCAAAAAGGATCTTCACCTAGATCCTTTTAAATTAAAAATGAAGTTTTA
AATCAATCTAAAGTATATATGAGTAAACTTGGTCTGACAGTTACCAATGCTTAATCAGTGAGGCACCTAT
CTCAGCGATCTGTCTATTTCGTTCATCCATAGTTGCCTGACTCCCCGTCGTGTAGATAACTACGATACGG
GAGGGCTTACCATCTGGCCCCAGTGCTGCAATGATACCGCGAGACCCACGCTCACCGGCTCCAGATTTAT
CAGCAATAAACCAGCCAGCCGGAAGGGCCGAGCGCAGAAGTGGTCCTGCAACTTTATCCGCCTCCATCCA
GTCTATTAATTGTTGCCGGGAAGCTAGAGTAAGTAGTTCGCCAGTTAATAGTTTGCGCAACGTTGTTGCC
ATTGCTACAGGCATCGTGGTGTCACGCTCGTCGTTTGGTATGGCTTCATTCAGCTCCGGTTCCCAACGAT
CAAGGCGAGTTACATGATCCCCCATGTTGTGCAAAAAAGCGGTTAGCTCCTTCGGTCCTCCGATCGTTGT
CAGAAGTAAGTTGGCCGCAGTGTTATCACTCATGGTTATGGCAGCACTGCATAATTCTCTTACTGTCATG
CCATCCGTAAGATGCTTTTCTGTGACTGGTGAGTACTCAACCAAGTCATTCTGAGAATAGTGTATGCGGC
GACCGAGTTGCTCTTGCCCGGCGTCAATACGGGATAATACCGCGCCACATAGCAGAACTTTAAAAGTGCT
CATCATTGGAAAACGTTCTTCGGGGCGAAAACTCTCAAGGATCTTACCGCTGTTGAGATCCAGTTCGATG
TAACCCACTCGTGCACCCAACTGATCTTCAGCATCTTTTACTTTCACCAGCGTTTCTGGGTGAGCAAAAA
CAGGAAGGCAAAATGCCGCAAAAAAGGGAATAAGGGCGACACGGAAATGTTGAATACTCATACTCTTCCT
TTTTCAATATTATTGAAGCATTTATCAGGGTTATTGTCTCATGAGCGGATACATATTTGAATGTATTTAG
AAAAATAAACAAATAGGGGTTCCGCGCACATTTCCCCGAAAAGTGCCACCTGACGTCGACGGATCGGGAG
ATCTCCCGATCCCCTATGGTGCACTCTCAGTACAATCTGCTCTGATGCCGCATAGTTAAGCCAGTATCTG
CTCCCTGCTTGTGTGTTGGAGGTCGCTGAGTAGTGCGCGAGCAAAATTTAAGCTACAACAAGGCAAGGCT
TGACCGACAATTGCATGAAGAATCTGCTTAGGGTTAGGCGTTTTGCGCTGCTTCGTACGGGCCAGATATA
CGCGTTGACATTGATTATTGACTAGTTATTAATAGTAATCAATTACGGGGTCATTAGTTCATAGCCCATA
TATGGAGTTCCGCGTTACATAACTTACGGTAAATGGCCCGCCTGGCTGACCGCCCAACGACCCCCGCCCA
TTGACGTCAATAATGACGTATGTTCCCATAGTAACGCCAATAGGGACTTTCCATTGACGTCAATGGGTGG
AGTATTTACGGTAAACTGCCCACTTGGCAGTACATCAAGTGTATCATATGCCAAGTACGCCCCCTATTGA
CGTCAATGACGGTAAATGGCCCGCCTGGCATTATGCCCAGTACATGACCTTATGGGACTTTCCTACTTGG
CAGTACATCTACGTATTAGTCATCGCTATTACCATGGTGATGCGGTTTTGGCAGTACATCAATGGGCGTG
GATAGCGGTTTGACTCACGGGGATTTCCAAGTCTCCACCCCATTGACGTCAATGGGAGTTTGTTTTGGCA
CCAAAATCAACGGGACTTTCCAAAATGTCGTAACAACTCCGCCCCATTGACGCAAATGGGCGGTAGGCGT
GTACGGTGGGAGGTCTATATAAGCAGAGCTCTCCCTATCAGTGATAGAGATCTCCCTATCAGTGATAGAG
ATCGTCGACGAGCTCGTTTAGTGAACCGTCAGATCGCCTGGAGACGCCATCCACGCTGTTTTGACCTCCA
TAGAAGACACCGGGACCGATCCAGCCTCCGGACTCTAGCGTTTAAACTTAAGCTTCGCCACCATGGGATC
CTCAAAAGCACTCCTGAAGGGAGTCCGCGACTTTAATCCTATATCAGCGTGTGTATGTTTGCTTGAAAAC
TCCTCTGATGGGCATTCAGAAAGGCTTTTTGGTATTGGGTTTGGTCCCTACATAATAGCAAACCAACACC
TGTTTCGACGCAATAACGGCGAGCTTACGATTAAGACGATGCACGGGGAATTTAAAGTGAAAAACAGCAC
ACAATTGCAAATGAAACCCGTCGAAGGGAGAGACATCATTGTAATAAAGATGGCAAAGGATTTCCCACCC
TTTCCGCAGAAATTGAAATTCCGGCAACCTACTATAAAGGATCGAGTTTGTATGGTTTCTACGAACTTTC
AGCAAGGAGGTGGAGGCAGTTCACCCGAGGACGAGCTTGCTGCTAATGAAGAGGAGTTGCAGCAAAATGA
ACAAAAGTTGGCTCAAATTAAGCAAAAACTTCAAGCTATCAAATACGGTGGTGGAGGCAGTAGTGAGAAC
TTGTACTTCCAGAGTGGCTCGAGTGGCAGCTCCCCGGAAGATGAGATCCAGCAACTGGAAGAAGAAATCG
CTCAGCTGGAACAGAAAAACGCAGCGCTGAAAGAGAAAAACCAGGCGCTGAAATACGGTAGTAGTGGCTC
GAGTGAAAACCTTTACTTCCAATCAGGCTCGGGCTCGGGCAAATCAGTCTCCTCCCTCGTGTCCGAATCC
TCTCACATCGTTCACAAGGAAGATACCAGTTTCTGGCAGCATTGGATTACCACAAAAGACGGGCAGGCGG
GCTCACCGCTGGTGTCTATCATTGACGGGAACATTCTGGGAATCCACTCCCTGACACACACCACTAACGG
CTCAAACTATTTCGTTGAGTTCCCAGAGAAGTTCGTAGCTACATATCTGGACGCTGCGGACGGCTGGTGC
AAGAACTGGAAATTCAACGCGGACAAGATTTCATGGGGTAGTTTCACGCTTGTCGAAGACGCGCCCGAGG
ACGACTTTATGGCGAAAAAAACCGTGGCTGCTATTATGGATAGCTAGCTCGAGGAGGGCCCGAACAAAAA
CTCATCTCAGAAGAGGATCTGAATAGCGCCGTCGACCATCATCATAATCATCATTGAGTTTAAACCCGCT
GATCAGCCTCGACTGTGCCTTCTAGTTGCCAGCCATCTGTTGTTTGCCCCTCCCCCGTGCCTTCCTTGAC
CCTGGAAGGTGCCACTCCCACTGTCCTTTCCTAATAAAATGAGGAAATTGCATCGCATTGTCTGAGTAGG
TGTCATTCTATTCTGGGGGGTGGGGTGGGGCAGGACAGCAAGGGGGAGGATTGGGAAGACAATAGCAGGC
ATGCTGGGGA
Features (pLannotate 1.2.2; 22 found; start..end, strand, type, name):
     33..56      +  polyA_signal   bGH poly(A) signal (fragment): bovine growth hormone polyadenylation signal
     60..81      +  promoter       SV40 promoter (fragment): SV40 enhancer and early promoter
    102..335     +  rep_origin     f1 ori (fragment) (sequence partly withheld): f1 bacteriophage origin of replication; arrow indicates direction of (+) strand synthesis
    340..387     +  protein_bind   FRT: FLP-mediated recombination occurs in the 8-bp core sequence TCTAGAAA (Turan and Bode, 2011). FLP recombinase from the Saccharomyces cerevisiae 2μ plasmid
    395..1417    +  CDS            HygR: aminoglycoside phosphotransferase from E. coli; aph(4)-Ia; confers resistance to hygromycin
   1427..1552    +  CDS            ble (fragment): BLE_KLEPN - Experimental evidence at protein level: Swiss-Prot protein existence level 1. Binding protein with a strong affinity to the bleomycin family of antibiotics. Binds to CL990; an antimitotic-antibiotic compound. From Klebsiella pneumoniae.
   1547..1668    +  polyA_signal   SV40 poly(A) signal: SV40 polyadenylation signal
   1741..1757    -  protein_bind   lac operator: The lac repressor binds to the lac operator to inhibit transcription in E. coli. This inhibition can be relieved by adding lactose or isopropyl-β-D-thiogalactopyranoside (IPTG). lac repressor encoded by lacI
   1765..1795    -  promoter       lac promoter: promoter for the E. coli lac operon
   1810..1831    -  protein_bind   CAP binding site: CAP binding activates transcription in the presence of cAMP. E. coli catabolite activator protein
   1844..1936    -  CDS            lacI (fragment): lac repressor; lacI; The lac repressor binds to the lac operator to inhibit transcription in E. coli. This inhibition can be relieved by adding lactose or isopropyl-β-D-thiogalactopyranoside (IPTG).
   2119..2707    -  rep_origin     ori: high-copy-number ColE1/pMB1/pBR322/pUC origin of replication
   2878..3738    -  CDS            AmpR: β-lactamase; bla; confers resistance to ampicillin, carbenicillin, and related antibiotics
   3739..3843    -  promoter       AmpR promoter: bla
   3902..3954    -  misc_feature   bom (fragment): basis of mobility region from pBR322
   4104..4483    +  enhancer       CMV enhancer: human cytomegalovirus immediate early enhancer
   4484..4687    +  promoter       CMV promoter: human cytomegalovirus (CMV) immediate early promoter
   4689..4708    +  promoter       PLtetO-1 promoter (fragment): modified phage lambda PL promoter with tet operator sites (Lutz and Bujard, 1997)
   4710..4729    +  promoter       PLtetO-1 promoter (fragment): modified phage lambda PL promoter with tet operator sites (Lutz and Bujard, 1997)
   4737..4770    +  promoter       TRE3GV promoter (fragment): 3rd-generation Tet-responsive promoter that can be activated by binding of Tet-On® 3G, optimized for retroviral and lentiviral vectors
   4869..5888    +  CDS            POLG_TVMV (fragment): Experimental evidence at protein level: Swiss-Prot protein existence level 1. [Nuclear inclusion protein A]: has RNA-binding and proteolytic activities. From Tobacco vein mottling virus (TVMV).
   6000..17      +  polyA_signal   bGH poly(A) signal (across the origin): bovine growth hormone polyadenylation signal
