[The description below was written by a language model from this plasmid's Addgene catalogue record and pLannotate feature annotations shown in this document.]
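Description:
CMVTO-nTVMVP-AP4-tevs-P3-tevs-cTVMVPmut is a 6.2 kb mammalian expression plasmid built on a CMVTO-FlpIn backbone. It is propagated in E. coli through a high-copy ColE1/pUC-type origin with ampicillin selection from the β-lactamase gene; a partial f1 origin and remnants of lac regulatory sequence are also present. The expression cassette uses the human CMV immediate-early enhancer and promoter followed by short matches to tet operator-containing promoters. These matches are consistent with the "TO" design, in which tandem tet operators downstream of CMV let a Tet repressor silence transcription until tetracycline or doxycycline is added, with constitutive expression in cells lacking the repressor. The transcript ends at a bovine growth hormone polyadenylation signal. An FRT site lies directly upstream of a hygromycin resistance coding sequence that has no annotated promoter of its own and is followed by an SV40 poly(A) signal. This is the usual Flp-In arrangement, in which Flp-mediated integration into a genomic FRT landing pad supplies the promoter and makes stable single-copy integrants hygromycin resistant.

The synthetic insert encodes a caged N-terminal fragment of the tobacco vein mottling virus protease (TVMVP), which the annotation detects as a match of roughly 1 kb to the TVMV polyprotein. Judging from the construct name, the N-terminal half is joined through elements labelled AP4 and P3, each followed by a TEV protease cleavage site (tevs), to a mutated C-terminal TVMVP half. The record does not define AP4 and P3 or the mutation, and these parts are not individually annotated. The stated purpose is a cytosolic, TEV protease-inducible caged nTVMVP, implying that TEV protease cleavage releases the N-terminal fragment from its cage. The associated work concerns protease-controlled secretion and display of intercellular signals.
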