Addgene plasmid #179660: CMVTO-nTVMVP-AP4-tevs-P3-tevs-cTVMVPmut
Purpose: Cytosolic TEVP-inducible caged-nTVMVP
Depositing lab: Xiaojing Gao. Depositing organization: Stanford University. Publication: Protease-controlled secretion and display of intercellular signals. Vlahos AE, Kang J, Aldrete CA, Zhu R, Chong LS, Elowitz MB, Gao XJ. Nat Commun. 2022 Feb 17;13(1):912. doi: 10.1038/s41467-022-28623-y. PubMed 35177637.
Backbone
  Vector backbone: CMVTO-FlpIn
  Vector type: Mammalian Expression
Growth in bacteria
  Bacterial resistance: Ampicillin, 100 μg/mL
  Growth temperature: 37°C
  Growth strain: DH5alpha
  Copy number: High Copy
Gene/Insert
  Gene/Insert name: Caged-nTVMVP
  Species: Synthetic
Terms and licenses: Academic/Nonprofit Terms; Industry Terms: Not Available to Industry
How to cite: CMVTO-nTVMVP-AP4-tevs-P3-tevs-cTVMVPmut was a gift from Xiaojing Gao (Addgene plasmid # 179660 ; http://n2t.net/addgene:179660 ; RRID:Addgene_179660)
